Addgene plasmid #152423: pGBW-m4133193
Purpose: Mammalian expression plasmid for SARS-CoV-2 ORF8 protein
Depositing lab: Ginkgo Bioworks & Benjie Chen. Depositing organization: Ginkgo Bioworks.
Backbone
  Vector backbone: pTwist_CMV_6
  Backbone size w/o insert (bp): 4180
  Vector type: Mammalian Expression
Growth in bacteria
  Bacterial resistance: Ampicillin, 100 μg/mL
  Growth temperature: 37°C
  Growth strain: DH5alpha
  Copy number: High Copy
Gene/Insert
  Gene/Insert name: SARS-CoV-2 ORF8 protein
  Species: Severe acute respiratory syndrome coronavirus 2
  Insert size (bp): 359
  Mutation: wt
  Entrez Gene: ORF8 (a.k.a. GU280_gp09)
  Promoter: CMV
  Tag / fusion protein: Cleavable TEV;S-tag (C terminal on backbone)
  Cloning method: Unknown
Resource information
  A portion of this plasmid was derived from a plasmid made by: GinkgoBioworks
Depositor comments: NCBI reference sequence: YP_009724396.1
How to cite: pGBW-m4133193 was a gift from Ginkgo Bioworks & Benjie Chen (Addgene plasmid # 152423 ; http://n2t.net/addgene:152423 ; RRID:Addgene_152423)
