[The description below was written by a language model from this plasmid's Addgene catalogue record and pLannotate feature annotations shown in this document.]
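Description:
pGBW-m4133193 is a mammalian expression plasmid built on the pTwist_CMV_6 backbone that carries the wild-type ORF8 coding sequence of SARS-CoV-2. It is maintained in E. coli as a high-copy plasmid through a ColE1/pUC-type origin of replication and is selected with ampicillin via a full-length β-lactamase (AmpR) gene. The deposited full sequence is about 4.6 kb. No mammalian selection marker is annotated, so the plasmid appears suited to transient transfection rather than stable selection.

The expression unit wraps around the origin of the circular map. A CMV immediate-early enhancer and CMV promoter elements (annotated as a short fragment plus a truncated CMVd2 form) sit at the end of the numbered sequence and drive the ORF8 open reading frame at its start. The catalogue states that the backbone adds a C-terminal TEV-cleavable S-tag, which would allow detection or affinity capture of the protein and later removal of the tag. The feature table does not annotate these tag elements separately. An SV40 polyadenylation signal lies downstream of the coding region, although it is annotated on the opposite strand, next to a small residual large T antigen fragment.

The cassette and the bacterial backbone are separated by insulating elements: 5' and 3' β-globin insulators, T7 and rrnG transcription terminators, and a synthetic poly(A) signal upstream of the CMV enhancer. These elements limit transcriptional read-through between modules. ORF8 is an accessory protein implicated in modulating host immune responses, including IL-17 receptor signalling. The construct is therefore suited to expressing tagged ORF8 in mammalian cells for functional, interaction or purification studies.
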