Features (pLannotate 1.2.2; 16 found; start..end, strand, type, name):
      5..367     +  CDS            NS8_SARS2: Experimental evidence at protein level: Swiss-Prot protein existence level 1. Plays a role in modulating host immune response (PubMed:31986261). Binds to IL17RA receptor, leading to IL17 pathway activation and an increased secretion of pro-inflammatory factors. Contributes to cytokine storm during COVID-19 infection. From Severe acute respiratory syndrome coronavirus 2 (2019-nCoV) (SARS-CoV-2).
    486..607     -  polyA_signal   SV40 poly(A) signal: SV40 polyadenylation signal
    630..699     -  CDS            large T antigen (fragment): large T antigen from SV40 (simian virus 40)
    722..768     +  terminator     T7 terminator: transcription terminator for bacteriophage T7 RNA polymerase
    798..934     +  terminator     rrnG terminator: transcription terminator from the E. coli ribosomal RNA rrnG operon (Albrechtsen et al., 1991)
    979..1050    +  misc_feature   3' β-globin insulator: insulator downstream of the human β-globin locus (Farrell et al., 2002)
   1276..1864    -  rep_origin     ori: high-copy-number ColE1/pMB1/pBR322/pUC origin of replication
   2036..2100    -  CDS            bla(M) (fragment): β-lactamase lacking the signal sequence; bla(M); allows cytosolic expression of β-lactamase
   2610..3470    +  CDS            AmpR: β-lactamase; bla; confers resistance to ampicillin, carbenicillin, and related antibiotics
   3483..3619    +  terminator     rrnG terminator: transcription terminator from the E. coli ribosomal RNA rrnG operon (Albrechtsen et al., 1991)
   3771..3842    +  misc_feature   5' β-globin insulator: insulator upstream of the human β-globin locus (Farrell et al., 2002)
   3847..3893    -  terminator     T7 terminator: transcription terminator for bacteriophage T7 RNA polymerase
   3911..3959    -  polyA_signal   poly(A) signal: synthetic polyadenylation signal
   4040..4343    +  enhancer       CMV enhancer: human cytomegalovirus immediate early enhancer
   4416..4433    -  promoter       CMV promoter (fragment): human cytomegalovirus (CMV) immediate early promoter
   4496..4547    +  promoter       CMVd2 promoter: truncated human cytomegalovirus (CMV) immediate early promoter that yields moderately reduced expression relative to the full-length promoter
>Addgene plasmid #152423 | pGBW-m4133193 | depositor full sequence | sequence record 295435 | Full Sequence
CACCATGAAATTCTTAGTGTTTCTTGGGATCATTACAACGGTCGCAGCTTTTCATCAGGAATGCAGCCTA
CAATCGTGTACCCAGCACCAGCCGTACGTTGTGGACGATCCTTGCCCCATCCACTTCTATTCTAAGTGGT
ACATACGGGTAGGCGCGAGGAAGAGTGCACCACTCATTGAGTTGTGTGTGGACGAGGCCGGTTCAAAATC
CCCAATCCAGTATATAGATATTGGAAATTACACTGTCTCCTGTCTGCCCTTCACCATCAACTGCCAAGAA
CCTAAGCTGGGAAGCCTCGTTGTGAGATGCTCTTTTTATGAGGATTTTCTTGAATACCACGACGTCCGTG
TGGTTCTGGACTTCATTGAAAACCTTTACTTTCAGTCGAAAGAAACCGCGGCAGCTAAGTTCGAGAGGCA
GCACATGGACAGTTAAGCTAGCTTGACTGACTGAGATACAGCGTACCTTCAGCTCACAGACATGATAAGA
TACATTGATGAGTTTGGACAAACCACAACTAGAATGCAGTGAAAAAAATGCTTTATTTGTGAAATTTGTG
ATGCTATTGCTTTATTTGTAACCATTATAAGCTGCAATAAACAAGTTAACAACAACAATTGCATTCATTT
TATGTTTCAGGTTCAGGGGGAGGTGTGGGAGGTTTTTTAAAGCAAGTAAAACCTCTACAAATGTGGTATT
GGCCCATCTCTATCGGTATCGTAGCATAACCCCTTGGGGCCTCTAAACGGGTCTTGAGGGGTTTTTTGTG
CCCCTCGGGCCGGATTGCTATCTACCGGCATTGGCGCAGAAAAAAATGCCTGATGCGACGCTGCGCGTCT
TATACTCCCACATATGCCAGATTCAGCAACGGATACGGCTTCCCCAACTTGCCCACTTCCATACGTGTCC
TCCTTACCAGAAATTTATCCTTAAGGTCGTCAGCTATCCTGCAGGCGATCTCTCGATTTCGATCAAGACA
TTCCTTTAATGGTCTTTTCTGGACACCACTAGGGGTCAGAAGTAGTTCATCAAACTTTCTTCCCTCCCTA
ATCTCATTGGTTACCTTGGGCTATCGAAACTTAATTAACCAGTCAAGTCAGCTACTTGGCGAGATCGACT
TGTCTGGGTTTCGACTACGCTCAGAATTGCGTCAGTCAAGTTCGATCTGGTCCTTGCTATTGCACCCGTT
CTCCGATTACGAGTTTCATTTAAATCATGTGAGCAAAAGGCCAGCAAAAGGCCAGGAACCGTAAAAAGGC
CGCGTTGCTGGCGTTTTTCCATAGGCTCCGCCCCCCTGACGAGCATCACAAAAATCGACGCTCAAGTCAG
AGGTGGCGAAACCCGACAGGACTATAAAGATACCAGGCGTTTCCCCCTGGAAGCTCCCTCGTGCGCTCTC
CTGTTCCGACCCTGCCGCTTACCGGATACCTGTCCGCCTTTCTCCCTTCGGGAAGCGTGGCGCTTTCTCA
TAGCTCACGCTGTAGGTATCTCAGTTCGGTGTAGGTCGTTCGCTCCAAGCTGGGCTGTGTGCACGAACCC
CCCGTTCAGCCCGACCGCTGCGCCTTATCCGGTAACTATCGTCTTGAGTCCAACCCGGTAAGACACGACT
TATCGCCACTGGCAGCAGCCACTGGTAACAGGATTAGCAGAGCGAGGTATGTAGGCGGTGCTACAGAGTT
CTTGAAGTGGTGGCCTAACTACGGCTACACTAGAAGAACAGTATTTGGTATCTGCGCTCTGCTGAAGCCA
GTTACCTTCGGAAAAAGAGTTGGTAGCTCTTGATCCGGCAAACAAACCACCGCTGGTAGCGGTGGTTTTT
TTGTTTGCAAGCAGCAGATTACGCGCAGAAAAAAAGGATCTCAAGAAGATCCTTTGATCTTTTCTACGGG
GTCTGACGCTCAGTGGAACGAAAACTCACGTTAAGGGATTTTGGTCATGAGATTATCAAAAAGGATCTTC
ACCTAGATCCTTTTAAATTAAAAATGAAGTTTTAAATCAATCTAAAGTATATATGAGTAAACTTGGTCTG
ACAGTTACCAATGCTTAATCAGTGAGGCACCTATCTCAGCGATCTGTCTATTTCGTTCATCCATAGTTGC
ATTTAAATTTCCGAACTCTCCAAGGCCCTCGTCGGAAAATCTTCAAACCTTTCGTCCGATCCATCTTGCA
GGCTACCTCTCGAACGAACTATCGCAAGTCTCTTGGCCGGCCTTGCGCCTTGGCTATTGCTTGGCAGCGC
CTATCGCCAGGTATTACTCCAATCCCGAATATCCGAGATCGGGATCACCCGAGAGAAGTTCAACCTACAT
CCTCAATCCCGATCTATCCGAGATCCGAGGAATATCGAAATCGGGGCGCGCCTGGTGTACCGAGAACGAT
CCTCTCAGTGCGAGTCTCGACGATCCATATCGTTGCTTGGCAGTCAGCCAGTCGGAATCCAGCTTGGGAC
CCAGGAAGTCCAATCGTCAGATATTGTACTCAAGCCTGGTCACGGCAGCGTACCGATCTGTTTAAACCTA
GATATTGATAGTCTGATCGGTCAACGTATAATCGAGTCCTAGCTTTTGCAAACATCTATCAAGAGACAGG
ATCAGCAGGAGGCTTTCGCATGAGTATTCAACATTTCCGTGTCGCCCTTATTCCCTTTTTTGCGGCATTT
TGCCTTCCTGTTTTTGCTCACCCAGAAACGCTGGTGAAAGTAAAAGATGCTGAAGATCAGTTGGGTGCGC
GAGTGGGTTACATCGAACTGGATCTCAACAGCGGTAAGATCCTTGAGAGTTTTCGCCCCGAAGAACGCTT
TCCAATGATGAGCACTTTTAAAGTTCTGCTATGTGGCGCGGTATTATCCCGTATTGACGCCGGGCAAGAG
CAACTCGGTCGCCGCATACACTATTCTCAGAATGACTTGGTTGAGTATTCACCAGTCACAGAAAAGCATC
TTACGGATGGCATGACAGTAAGAGAATTATGCAGTGCTGCCATAACCATGAGTGATAACACTGCGGCCAA
CTTACTTCTGACAACGATTGGAGGACCGAAGGAGCTAACCGCTTTTTTGCACAACATGGGGGATCATGTA
ACTCGCCTTGATCGTTGGGAACCGGAGCTGAATGAAGCCATACCAAACGACGAGCGTGACACCACGATGC
CTGTAGCAATGGCAACAACCTTGCGTAAACTATTAACTGGCGAACTACTTACTCTAGCTTCCCGGCAACA
GTTGATAGACTGGATGGAGGCGGATAAAGTTGCAGGACCACTTCTGCGCTCGGCCCTTCCGGCTGGCTGG
TTTATTGCTGATAAATCTGGAGCCGGTGAGCGTGGGTCTCGCGGTATCATTGCAGCACTGGGGCCAGATG
GTAAGCCCTCCCGTATCGTAGTTATCTACACGACGGGGAGTCAGGCAACTATGGATGAACGAAATAGACA
GATCGCTGAGATAGGTGCCTCACTGATTAAGCATTGGTAACCGATTCTAGGTGCATTGGCGCAGAAAAAA
ATGCCTGATGCGACGCTGCGCGTCTTATACTCCCACATATGCCAGATTCAGCAACGGATACGGCTTCCCC
AACTTGCCCACTTCCATACGTGTCCTCCTTACCAGAAATTTATCCTTAAGATCCCGAATCGTTTAAACTC
GACTCTGGCTCTATCGAATCTCCGTCGTTTCGAGCTTACGCGAACAGCCGTGGCGCTCATTTGCTCGTCG
GGCATCGAATCTCGTCAGCTATCGTCAGCTTACCTTTTTGGCAGCGATCGCGGCTCCCGACATCTTGGAC
CATTAGCTCCACAGGTATCTTCTTCCCTCTAGTGGTCATAACAGCAGCTTCAGCTACCTCTCAATTCAAA
AAACCCCTCAAGACCCGTTTAGAGGCCCCAAGGGGTTATGCTATCAATCGTTGCGTTACACACACAAAAA
ACCAACACACATCCATCTTCGATGGATAGCGATTTTATTATCTAACTGCTGATCGAGTGTAGCCAGATCT
AGTAATCAATTACGGGGTCATTAGTTCATAGCCCATATATGGAGTTCCGCGTTACATAACTTACGGTAAA
TGGCCCGCCTGGCTGACCGCCCAACGACCCCCGCCCATTGACGTCAATAATGACGTATGTTCCCATAGTA
ACGCCAATAGGGACTTTCCATTGACGTCAATGGGTGGAGTATTTACGGTAAACTGCCCACTTGGCAGTAC
ATCAAGTGTATCATATGCCAAGTACGCCCCCTATTGACGTCAATGACGGTAAATGGCCCGCCTGGCATTA
TGCCCAGTACATGACCTTATGGGACTTTCCTACTTGGCAGTACATCTACGTATTAGTCATCGCTATTACC
ATGCTGATGCGGTTTTGGCAGTACATCAATGGGCGTGGATAGCGGTTTGACTCACGGGGATTTCCAAGTC
TCCACCCCATTGACGTCAATGGGAGTTTGTTTTGGCACCAAAATCAACGGGACTTTCCAAAATGTCGTAA
CAACTCCGCCCCATTGACGCAAATGGGCGGTAGGCGTGTACGGTGGGAGGTCTATATAAGCAGAGCTGGT
TTAGTGAACCGTCAGATCAGATCTTTGTCGATCCTACCATCCACTCGACACACCCGCCAGCGGCCGC
